>Addgene plasmid #113610 | PCDNA3-b2AR-GFP11-T2A-GFP10-bArrestin1-T2A mCherry | depositor full sequence | sequence record 214463 | PCDNA3-b2AR-GFP11-T2A-GFP10-bArrestin1-T2A mCherry sequence 9329 bps
GACGGATCGGGAGATCTCCCGATCCCCTATGGTGCACTCTCAGTACAATCTGCTCTGATGCCGCATAGTT
AAGCCAGTATCTGCTCCCTGCTTGTGTGTTGGAGGTCGCTGAGTAGTGCGCGAGCAAAATTTAAGCTACA
ACAAGGCAAGGCTTGACCGACAATTGCATGAAGAATCTGCTTAGGGTTAGGCGTTTTGCGCTGCTTCGCG
ATGTACGGGCCAGATATACGCGTTGACATTGATTATTGACTAGTTATTAATAGTAATCAATTACGGGGTC
ATTAGTTCATAGCCCATATATGGAGTTCCGCGTTACATAACTTACGGTAAATGGCCCGCCTGGCTGACCG
CCCAACGACCCCCGCCCATTGACGTCAATAATGACGTATGTTCCCATAGTAACGCCAATAGGGACTTTCC
ATTGACGTCAATGGGTGGAGTATTTACGGTAAACTGCCCACTTGGCAGTACATCAAGTGTATCATATGCC
AAGTACGCCCCCTATTGACGTCAATGACGGTAAATGGCCCGCCTGGCATTATGCCCAGTACATGACCTTA
TGGGACTTTCCTACTTGGCAGTACATCTACGTATTAGTCATCGCTATTACCATGGTGATGCGGTTTTGGC
AGTACATCAATGGGCGTGGATAGCGGTTTGACTCACGGGGATTTCCAAGTCTCCACCCCATTGACGTCAA
TGGGAGTTTGTTTTGGCACCAAAATCAACGGGACTTTCCAAAATGTCGTAACAACTCCGCCCCATTGACG
CAAATGGGCGGTAGGCGTGTACGGTGGGAGGTCTATATAAGCAGAGCTCTCTGGCTAACTAGAGAACCCA
CTGCTTACTGGCTTATCGAAATTAATACGACTCACTATAGGGAGACCCAAGCTGGCTAGCGTTTAAACTT
AAGCTTGCCACCATGAAGACGATCATCGCCCTGAGCTACATCTTCTGCCTGGTGTTCGCCGACTACAAGG
ACGATGATGACGCCATGGGGCAACCCGGGAACGGCAGCGCCTTCTTGCTGGCACCCAATAGAAGCCATGC
GCCGGACCACGACGTCACGCAGCAAAGGGACGAGGTGTGGGTGGTGGGCATGGGCATCGTCATGTCTCTC
ATCGTCCTGGCCATCGTGTTTGGCAATGTGCTGGTCATCACAGCCATTGCCAAGTTCGAGCGTCTGCAGA
CGGTCACCAACTACTTCATCACTTCACTGGCCTGTGCTGATCTGGTCATGGGCCTGGCAGTGGTGCCCTT
TGGGGCCGCCCATATTCTTATGAAAATGTGGACTTTTGGCAACTTCTGGTGCGAGTTTTGGACTTCCATT
GATGTGCTGTGCGTCACGGCCAGCATTGAGACCCTGTGCGTGATCGCAGTGGATCGCTACTTTGCCATTA
CTTCACCTTTCAAGTACCAGAGCCTGCTGACCAAGAATAAGGCCCGGGTGATCATTCTGATGGTGTGGAT
TGTGTCAGGCCTTACCTCCTTCTTGCCCATTCAGATGCACTGGTATCGGGCCACCCACCAGGAAGCCATC
AACTGCTATGCCAATGAGACCTGCTGTGACTTCTTCACGAACCAAGCCTATGCCATTGCCTCTTCCATCG
TGTCCTTCTACGTTCCCCTGGTGATCATGGTCTTCGTCTACTCCAGGGTCTTTCAGGAGGCCAAAAGGCA
GCTCCAGAAGATTGACAAATCTGAGGGCCGCTTCCATGTCCAGAACCTTAGCCAGGTGGAGCAGGATGGG
CGGACGGGGCATGGACTCCGCAGATCTTCCAAGTTCTGCTTGAAGGAGCACAAAGCCCTCAAGACGTTAG
GCATCATCATGGGCACTTTCACCCTCTGCTGGCTGCCCTTCTTCATCGTTAACATTGTGCATGTGATCCA
GGATAACCTCATCCGTAAGGAAGTTTACATCCTCCTAAATTGGATAGGCTATGTCAATTCTGGTTTCAAT
CCCCTTATCTACTGCCGGAGCCCAGATTTCAGGATTGCCTTCCAGGAGCTTCTGTGCCTGCGCAGGTCTT
CTTTGAAGGCCTATGGGAATGGCTACTCCAGCAACGGCAACACAGGGGAGCAGAGTGGATATCACGTGGA
ACAGGAGAAAGAAAATAAACTGCTGTGTGAAGACCTCCCAGGCACGGAAGACTTTGTGGGCCATCAAGGT
ACTGTGCCTAGCGATAACATCGATTCACAAGGGAGGAATTGTAGTACAAATGACTCACTGCTGGCATTAA
TTAACTCTGGTGGCGGGAGTGGTGGCGGGGGTACCATGGAAAAGCGAGACCATATGGTTTTGCTTGAGTA
TGTTACAGCGGCTGGCATTACCGATGCATCAGGATCCGAGGGCAGAGGAAGTCTGCTAACATGCGGTGAC
GTCGAGGAGAATCCTGGCCCAGAATTCGCCACCATGGACCTGCCTGACGACCACTACCTGTCCACCCAGA
CCATCCTGTCCAAGGACCTGAACTCCGGACTCAGATCTGGCAGCGGTGGAGGCGAAAATCTCTACTTCCA
GAGTAGCGCATCCGGCGGAAGCGGAAGCCTCGAGATG
[270 nt withheld, positions 2558-2827]
GGCGGAGGAGGCAGCGGGCGCGCCATGGGCGACAAAGGGACACGAGTGTTCAAGAAGGCAAGCCCCAATG
GAAAGCTCACTGTCTACCTGGGAAAGCGGGACTTTGTGGACCACATTGACCTCGTGGACCCCGTGGATGG
TGTGGTCCTGGTGGATCCTGAGTATCTCAAAGAAAGGCGAGTCTACGTGACACTGACCTGCGCCTTCCGG
TATGGCCGGGAAGACCTGGATGTCTTGGGTCTGACTTTTCGGAAAGACCTGTTTGTGGCCAATGTGCAGT
CCTTCCCACCGGCCCCCGAGGACAAGAAGCCACTGACACGGCTACAGGAGCGACTCATCAAGAAGCTGGG
CGAGCATGCCTGCCCCTTCACCTTTGAGATCCCGCCAAACCTTCCATGCTCAGTCACTCTGCAGCCTGGG
CCTGAGGACACAGGAAAGGCCTGTGGTGTGGATTATGAAGTCAAAGCCTTCTGTGCTGAGAACCTGGAGG
AGAAGATCCACAAAAGGAACTCTGTGCGGCTAGTCATCCGGAAGGTTCAGTATGCCCCTGAGAGACCTGG
CCCTCAGCCCACGGCTGAGACTACCAGACAGTTCCTTATGTCAGACAAGCCCCTACACCTTGAGGCATCA
CTGGATAAGGAGATCTATTACCACGGAGAACCCATCAGCGTTAATGTCCACGTCACCAACAACACCAACA
AGACTGTGAAGAAGATCAAGATCTCGGTGCGCCAGTATGCAGACATCTGTCTCTTCAACACAGCTCAGTA
CAAGTGCCCAGTGGCCATGGAGGAGGCTGATGACAATGTGGCACCCAGCTCAACATTCTGCAAGGTCTAT
ACGCTGACTCCCTTCCTGGCCAACAACCGAGAGAAGCGGGGACTCGCCCTCGACGGGAAGCTCAAGCATG
AGGACACGAATCTGGCTTCCAGCACGCTGTTGCGGGAAGGTGCCAACCGTGAAATCCTGGGCATCATCGT
TTCCTACAAAGTCAAGGTGAAACTGGTGGTGTCCCGGGGCGGCCTCTTGGGAGACCTTGCATCCAGTGAT
GTGGCCGTGGAGCTGCCTTTTACCCTAATGCACCCCAAGCCTAAGGAGGAGCCCCCACATCGGGAAGTTC
CAGAGAGCGAGACTCCAGTAGACACCAATCTCATAGAGCTTGACACCAATGATGACGACATTGTATTTGA
GGACTTTGCTCGCCAGCGGCTGAAAGGCATGAAGGATGACAAGGACGAAGAGGATGACGGCACCGGCTCT
CCGCACCTCAACAACAGAGGCGGCCGCTCTAGAGAGGGCAGAGGAAGTCTGCTAACATGCGGTGACGTCG
AGGAGAATCCTGGCCCAGAATTGATGGTGAGCAAGGGCGAGGAGGATAACATGGCCATCATCAAGGAGTT
CATGCGCTTCAAGGTGCACATGGAGGGCTCCGTGAACGGCCACGAGTTCGAGATCGAGGGCGAGGGCGAG
GGCCGCCCCTACGAGGGCACCCAGACCGCCAAGCTGAAGGTGACCAAGGGTGGCCCCCTGCCCTTCGCCT
GGGACATCCTGTCCCCTCAGTTCATGTACGGCTCCAAGGCCTACGTGAAGCACCCCGCCGACATCCCCGA
CTACTTGAAGCTGTCCTTCCCCGAGGGCTTCAAGTGGGAGCGCGTGATGAACTTCGAGGACGGCGGCGTG
GTGACCGTGACCCAGGACTCCTCCCTGCAGGACGGCGAGTTCATCTACAAGGTGAAGCTGCGCGGCACCA
ACTTCCCCTCCGACGGCCCCGTAATGCAGAAGAAGACCATGGGCTGGGAGGCCTCCTCCGAGCGGATGTA
CCCCGAGGACGGCGCCCTGAAGGGCGAGATCAAGCAGAGGCTGAAGCTGAAGGACGGCGGCCACTACGAC
GCTGAGGTCAAGACCACCTACAAGGCCAAGAAGCCCGTGCAGCTGCCCGGCGCCTACAACGTCAACATCA
AGTTGGACATCACCTCCCACAACGAGGACTACACCATCGTGGAACAGTACGAACGCGCCGAGGGCCGCCA
CTCCACCGGCGGCATGGACGAGCTGTACAAGTAATCTAGAGGGCCCGTTTAAACCCGCTGATCAGCCTCG
ACTGTGCCTTCTAGTTGCCAGCCATCTGTTGTTTGCCCCTCCCCCGTGCCTTCCTTGACCCTGGAAGGTG
CCACTCCCACTGTCCTTTCCTAATAAAATGAGGAAATTGCATCGCATTGTCTGAGTAGGTGTCATTCTAT
TCTGGGGGGTGGGGTGGGGCAGGACAGCAAGGGGGAGGATTGGGAAGACAATAGCAGGCATGCTGGGGAT
GCGGTGGGCTCTATGGCTTCTGAGGCGGAAAGAACCAGCTGGGGCTCTAGGGGGTATCCCC
[124 nt withheld, positions 5199-5322]
C
[91 nt withheld, positions 5324-5414]
A
[49 nt withheld, positions 5416-5464]
CCTTTGACGTTGGAGTCCACGTTCTTT
[37 nt withheld, positions 5492-5528]
ACCCTATCTCGGTCTATTCTTTTGATTTATAAGGGATTTTGCCGATTTCGGCCTATTGGTTAAAAAATGA
GCTGATTTAACAAAAATTTAACGCGAATTAATTCTGTGGAATGTGTGTCAGTTAGGGTGTGGAAAGTCCC
CAGGCTCCCCAGCAGGCAGAAGTATGCAAAGCATGCATCTCAATTAGTCAGCAACCAGGTGTGGAAAGTC
CCCAGGCTCCCCAGCAGGCAGAAGTATGCAAAGCATGCATCTCAATTAGTCAGCAACCATAGTCCCGCCC
CTAACTCCGCCCATCCCGCCCCTAACTCCGCCCAGTTCCGCCCATTCTCCGCCCCATGGCTGACTAATTT
TTTTTATTTATGCAGAGGCCGAGGCCGCCTCTGCCTCTGAGCTATTCCAGAAGTAGTGAGGAGGCTTTTT
TGGAGGCCTAGGCTTTTGCAAAAAGCTCCCGGGAGCTTGTATATCCATTTTCGGATCTGATCAAGAGACA
GGATGAGGATCGTTTCGCATGATTGAACAAGATGGATTGCACGCAGGTTCTCCGGCCGCTTGGGTGGAGA
GGCTATTCGGCTATGACTGGGCACAACAGACAATCGGCTGCTCTGATGCCGCCGTGTTCCGGCTGTCAGC
GCAGGGGCGCCCGGTTCTTTTTGTCAAGACCGACCTGTCCGGTGCCCTGAATGAACTGCAGGACGAGGCA
GCGCGGCTATCGTGGCTGGCCACGACGGGCGTTCCTTGCGCAGCTGTGCTCGACGTTGTCACTGAAGCGG
GAAGGGACTGGCTGCTATTGGGCGAAGTGCCGGGGCAGGATCTCCTGTCATCTCACCTTGCTCCTGCCGA
GAAAGTATCCATCATGGCTGATGCAATGCGGCGGCTGCATACGCTTGATCCGGCTACCTGCCCATTCGAC
CACCAAGCGAAACATCGCATCGAGCGAGCACGTACTCGGATGGAAGCCGGTCTTGTCGATCAGGATGATC
TGGACGAAGAGCATCAGGGGCTCGCGCCAGCCGAACTGTTCGCCAGGCTCAAGGCGCGCATGCCCGACGG
CGAGGATCTCGTCGTGACCCATGGCGATGCCTGCTTGCCGAATATCATGGTGGAAAATGGCCGCTTTTCT
GGATTCATCGACTGTGGCCGGCTGGGTGTGGCGGACCGCTATCAGGACATAGCGTTGGCTACCCGTGATA
TTGCTGAAGAGCTTGGCGGCGAATGGGCTGACCGCTTCCTCGTGCTTTACGGTATCGCCGCTCCCGATTC
GCAGCGCATCGCCTTCTATCGCCTTCTTGACGAGTTCTTCTGAGCGGGACTCTGGGGTTCGAAATGACCG
ACCAAGCGACGCCCAACCTGCCATCACGAGATTTCGATTCCACCGCCGCCTTCTATGAAAGGTTGGGCTT
CGGAATCGTTTTCCGGGACGCCGGCTGGATGATCCTCCAGCGCGGGGATCTCATGCTGGAGTTCTTCGCC
CACCCCAACTTGTTTATTGCAGCTTATAATGGTTACAAATAAAGCAATAGCATCACAAATTTCACAAATA
AAGCATTTTTTTCACTGCATTCTAGTTGTGGTTTGTCCAAACTCATCAATGTATCTTATCATGTCTGTAT
ACCGTCGACCTCTAGCTAGAGCTTGGCGTAATCATGGTCATAGCTGTTTCCTGTGTGAAATTGTTATCCG
CTCACAATTCCACACAACATACGAGCCGGAAGCATAAAGTGTAAAGCCTGGGGTGCCTAATGAGTGAGCT
AACTCACATTAATTGCGTTGCGCTCACTGCCCGCTTTCCAGTCGGGAAACCTGTCGTGCCAGCTGCATTA
ATGAATCGGCCAACGCGCGGGGAGAGGCGGTTTGCGTATTGGGCGCTCTTCCGCTTCCTCGCTCACTGAC
TCGCTGCGCTCGGTCGTTCGGCTGCGGCGAGCGGTATCAGCTCACTCAAAGGCGGTAATACGGTTATCCA
CAGAATCAGGGGATAACGCAGGAAAGAACATGTGAGCAAAAGGCCAGCAAAAGGCCAGGAACCGTAAAAA
GGCCGCGTTGCTGGCGTTTTTCCATAGGCTCCGCCCCCCTGACGAGCATCACAAAAATCGACGCTCAAGT
CAGAGGTGGCGAAACCCGACAGGACTATAAAGATACCAGGCGTTTCCCCCTGGAAGCTCCCTCGTGCGCT
CTCCTGTTCCGACCCTGCCGCTTACCGGATACCTGTCCGCCTTTCTCCCTTCGGGAAGCGTGGCGCTTTC
TCATAGCTCACGCTGTAGGTATCTCAGTTCGGTGTAGGTCGTTCGCTCCAAGCTGGGCTGTGTGCACGAA
CCCCCCGTTCAGCCCGACCGCTGCGCCTTATCCGGTAACTATCGTCTTGAGTCCAACCCGGTAAGACACG
ACTTATCGCCACTGGCAGCAGCCACTGGTAACAGGATTAGCAGAGCGAGGTATGTAGGCGGTGCTACAGA
GTTCTTGAAGTGGTGGCCTAACTACGGCTACACTAGAAGAACAGTATTTGGTATCTGCGCTCTGCTGAAG
CCAGTTACCTTCGGAAAAAGAGTTGGTAGCTCTTGATCCGGCAAACAAACCACCGCTGGTAGCGGTTTTT
TTGTTTGCAAGCAGCAGATTACGCGCAGAAAAAAAGGATCTCAAGAAGATCCTTTGATCTTTTCTACGGG
GTCTGACGCTCAGTGGAACGAAAACTCACGTTAAGGGATTTTGGTCATGAGATTATCAAAAAGGATCTTC
ACCTAGATCCTTTTAAATTAAAAATGAAGTTTTAAATCAATCTAAAGTATATATGAGTAAACTTGGTCTG
ACAGTTACCAATGCTTAATCAGTGAGGCACCTATCTCAGCGATCTGTCTATTTCGTTCATCCATAGTTGC
CTGACTCCCCGTCGTGTAGATAACTACGATACGGGAGGGCTTACCATCTGGCCCCAGTGCTGCAATGATA
CCGCGAGACCCACGCTCACCGGCTCCAGATTTATCAGCAATAAACCAGCCAGCCGGAAGGGCCGAGCGCA
GAAGTGGTCCTGCAACTTTATCCGCCTCCATCCAGTCTATTAATTGTTGCCGGGAAGCTAGAGTAAGTAG
TTCGCCAGTTAATAGTTTGCGCAACGTTGTTGCCATTGCTACAGGCATCGTGGTGTCACGCTCGTCGTTT
GGTATGGCTTCATTCAGCTCCGGTTCCCAACGATCAAGGCGAGTTACATGATCCCCCATGTTGTGCAAAA
AAGCGGTTAGCTCCTTCGGTCCTCCGATCGTTGTCAGAAGTAAGTTGGCCGCAGTGTTATCACTCATGGT
TATGGCAGCACTGCATAATTCTCTTACTGTCATGCCATCCGTAAGATGCTTTTCTGTGACTGGTGAGTAC
TCAACCAAGTCATTCTGAGAATAGTGTATGCGGCGACCGAGTTGCTCTTGCCCGGCGTCAATACGGGATA
ATACCGCGCCACATAGCAGAACTTTAAAAGTGCTCATCATTGGAAAACGTTCTTCGGGGCGAAAACTCTC
AAGGATCTTACCGCTGTTGAGATCCAGTTCGATGTAACCCACTCGTGCACCCAACTGATCTTCAGCATCT
TTTACTTTCACCAGCGTTTCTGGGTGAGCAAAAACAGGAAGGCAAAATGCCGCAAAAAAGGGAATAAGGG
CGACACGGAAATGTTGAATACTCATACTCTTCCTTTTTCAATATTATTGAAGCATTTATCAGGGTTATTG
TCTCATGAGCGGATACATATTTGAATGTATTTAGAAAAATAAACAAATAGGGGTTCCGCGCACATTTCCC
CGAAAAGTGCCACCTGACGTC
Features (pLannotate 1.2.2; 25 found; start..end, strand, type, name):
     28..80      -  misc_feature   bom (fragment): basis of mobility region from pBR322
    235..614     +  enhancer       CMV enhancer: human cytomegalovirus immediate early enhancer
    615..818     +  promoter       CMV promoter: human cytomegalovirus (CMV) immediate early promoter
    814..847     +  LTR            5' LTR (truncated) (fragment): truncated 5' long terminal repeat (LTR) from HIV-1
    863..881     +  promoter       T7 promoter: promoter for bacteriophage T7 RNA polymerase
    971..991     +  CDS            3xFLAG (fragment): three tandem FLAG® epitope tags
    995..2233    +  CDS            ADRB2: ADRB2_HUMAN - Also known as ADRB2R, B2AR. Experimental evidence at protein level: Swiss-Prot protein existence level 1. Beta-adrenergic receptors mediate the catecholamine-induced activation of adenylate cyclase through the action of G proteins. The beta-2-adrenergic receptor binds epinephrine with an approximately 30- fold greater affinity than it does norepinephrine. From Homo sapiens (Human).
   2279..2332    +  CDS            &alpha;GFP (fragment): &alpha;GFP is a basic (constitutively fluorescent) long stokes shift fluorescent protein published in 1996, derived from Aequorea victoria.
   2558..2827    +  CDS            MTOR (fragment) (sequence withheld): MTOR_HUMAN - Also known as FRAP, FRAP1, FRAP2, RAFT1, RAPT1. Experimental evidence at protein level: Swiss-Prot protein existence level 1. Serine/threonine protein kinase which is a central regulator of cellular metabolism, growth and survival in response to hormones, growth factors, nutrients, energy and stress signals (PubMed:12087098, PubMed:12150925, PubMed:12150926, PubMed:12231510, PubMed:12718876, PubMed:14651849, PubMed:15268862, PubMed:15467718, PubMed:15545625, PubMed:15718470, PubMed:18497260, PubMed:18762023, PubMed:18925875, PubMed:20516213, PubMed:20537536, PubMed:21659604, PubMe
   2852..4105    +  CDS            Arrb1: ARRB1_MOUSE - Experimental evidence at protein level: Swiss-Prot protein existence level 1. Functions in regulating agonist-mediated G-protein coupled receptor (GPCR) signaling by mediating both receptor desensitization and resensitization processes. During homologous desensitization, beta- arrestins bind to the GPRK-phosphorylated receptor and sterically preclude its coupling to the cognate G-protein; the binding appears to require additional receptor determinants exposed only in the active receptor conformation. The beta-arrestins target many receptors for internalization by acting as endocy
   4181..4888    +  CDS            mCherry: mCherry is a basic (constitutively fluorescent) red fluorescent protein published in 2004, derived from Discosoma sp.. It is reported to be a very rapidly-maturing monomer with low acid sensitivity.
   4929..5153    +  polyA_signal   bGH poly(A) signal: bovine growth hormone polyadenylation signal
   5157..5178    +  promoter       SV40 promoter (fragment): SV40 enhancer and early promoter
   5199..5627    +  rep_origin     f1 ori (sequence partly withheld): f1 bacteriophage origin of replication; arrow indicates direction of (+) strand synthesis
   5641..5970    +  promoter       SV40 promoter: SV40 enhancer and early promoter
   6037..6828    +  CDS            neo: KKA2_KLEPN - Also known as kan, nptII. Experimental evidence at protein level: Swiss-Prot protein existence level 1. Resistance to kanamycin, neomycin, paromomycin, ribostamycin, butirosin and gentamicin B. From Klebsiella pneumoniae.
   6852..7010    +  CDS            ble (fragment): BLE_KLEPN - Experimental evidence at protein level: Swiss-Prot protein existence level 1. Binding protein with a strong affinity to the bleomycin family of antibiotics. Binds to CL990; an antimitotic-antibiotic compound. From Klebsiella pneumoniae.
   7005..7126    +  polyA_signal   SV40 poly(A) signal: SV40 polyadenylation signal
   7199..7215    -  protein_bind   lac operator: The lac repressor binds to the lac operator to inhibit transcription in E. coli. This inhibition can be relieved by adding lactose or isopropyl-β-D-thiogalactopyranoside (IPTG). lac repressor encoded by lacI
   7223..7253    -  promoter       lac promoter: promoter for the E. coli lac operon
   7268..7289    -  protein_bind   CAP binding site: CAP binding activates transcription in the presence of cAMP. E. coli catabolite activator protein
   7302..7394    -  CDS            lacI (fragment): lac repressor; lacI; The lac repressor binds to the lac operator to inhibit transcription in E. coli. This inhibition can be relieved by adding lactose or isopropyl-β-D-thiogalactopyranoside (IPTG).
   7577..8162    -  rep_origin     ori: high-copy-number ColE1/pMB1/pBR322/pUC origin of replication
   8333..9193    -  CDS            AmpR: β-lactamase; bla; confers resistance to ampicillin, carbenicillin, and related antibiotics
   9194..9298    -  promoter       AmpR promoter: bla
