>Addgene plasmid #113610 | PCDNA3-b2AR-GFP11-T2A-GFP10-bArrestin1-T2A mCherry | addgene full sequence | sequence record 218178 | Addgene NGS Result
GACATTGATTATTGACTAGTTATTAATAGTAATCAATTACGGGGTCATTAGTTCATAGCCCATATATGGA
GTTCCGCGTTACATAACTTACGGTAAATGGCCCGCCTGGCTGACCGCCCAACGACCCCCGCCCATTGACG
TCAATAATGACGTATGTTCCCATAGTAACGCCAATAGGGACTTTCCATTGACGTCAATGGGTGGAGTATT
TACGGTAAACTGCCCACTTGGCAGTACATCAAGTGTATCATATGCCAAGTACGCCCCCTATTGACGTCAA
TGACGGTAAATGGCCCGCCTGGCATTATGCCCAGTACATGACCTTATGGGACTTTCCTACTTGGCAGTAC
ATCTACGTATTAGTCATCGCTATTACCATGGTGATGCGGTTTTGGCAGTACATCAATGGGCGTGGATAGC
GGTTTGACTCACGGGGATTTCCAAGTCTCCACCCCATTGACGTCAATGGGAGTTTGTTTTGGCACCAAAA
TCAACGGGACTTTCCAAAATGTCGTAACAACTCCGCCCCATTGACGCAAATGGGCGGTAGGCGTGTACGG
TGGGAGGTCTATATAAGCAGAGCTCTCTGGCTAACTAGAGAACCCACTGCTTACTGGCTTATCGAAATTA
ATACGACTCACTATAGGGAGACCCAAGCTGGCTAGCGTTTAAACTTAAGCTTGCCACCATGAAGACGATC
ATCGCCCTGAGCTACATCTTCTGCCTGGTGTTCGCCGACTACAAGGACGATGATGACGCCATGGGGCAAC
CCGGGAACGGCAGCGCCTTCTTGCTGGCACCCAATAGAAGCCATGCGCCGGACCACGACGTCACGCAGCA
AAGGGACGAGGTGTGGGTGGTGGGCATGGGCATCGTCATGTCTCTCATCGTCCTGGCCATCGTGTTTGGC
AATGTGCTGGTCATCACAGCCATTGCCAAGTTCGAGCGTCTGCAGACGGTCACCAACTACTTCATCACTT
CACTGGCCTGTGCTGATCTGGTCATGGGCCTGGCAGTGGTGCCCTTTGGGGCCGCCCATATTCTTATGAA
AATGTGGACTTTTGGCAACTTCTGGTGCGAGTTTTGGACTTCCATTGATGTGCTGTGCGTCACGGCCAGC
ATTGAGACCCTGTGCGTGATCGCAGTGGATCGCTACTTTGCCATTACTTCACCTTTCAAGTACCAGAGCC
TGCTGACCAAGAATAAGGCCCGGGTGATCATTCTGATGGTGTGGATTGTGTCAGGCCTTACCTCCTTCTT
GCCCATTCAGATGCACTGGTATCGGGCCACCCACCAGGAAGCCATCAACTGCTATGCCAATGAGACCTGC
TGTGACTTCTTCACGAACCAAGCCTATGCCATTGCCTCTTCCATCGTGTCCTTCTACGTTCCCCTGGTGA
TCATGGTCTTCGTCTACTCCAGGGTCTTTCAGGAGGCCAAAAGGCAGCTCCAGAAGATTGACAAATCTGA
GGGCCGCTTCCATGTCCAGAACCTTAGCCAGGTGGAGCAGGATGGGCGGACGGGGCATGGACTCCGCAGA
TCTTCCAAGTTCTGCTTGAAGGAGCACAAAGCCCTCAAGACGTTAGGCATCATCATGGGCACTTTCACCC
TCTGCTGGCTGCCCTTCTTCATCGTTAACATTGTGCATGTGATCCAGGATAACCTCATCCGTAAGGAAGT
TTACATCCTCCTAAATTGGATAGGCTATGTCAATTCTGGTTTCAATCCCCTTATCTACTGCCGGAGCCCA
GATTTCAGGATTGCCTTCCAGGAGCTTCTGTGCCTGCGCAGGTCTTCTTTGAAGGCCTATGGGAATGGCT
ACTCCAGCAACGGCAACACAGGGGAGCAGAGTGGATATCACGTGGAACAGGAGAAAGAAAATAAACTGCT
GTGTGAAGACCTCCCAGGCACGGAAGACTTTGTGGGCCATCAAGGTACTGTGCCTAGCGATAACATTGAT
TCACAAGGGAGGAATTGTAGTACAAATGACTCACTGCTGGCATTAATTAACTCTGGTGGCGGGAGTGGTG
GCGGGGGTACCATGGAAAAGCGAGACCATATGGTTTTGCTTGAGTATGTTACAGCGGCTGGCATTACCGA
TGCATCAGGATCCGAGGGCAGAGGAAGTCTGCTAACATGCGGTGACGTCGAGGAGAATCCTGGCCCAGAA
TTCGCCACCATGGACCTGCCTGACGACCACTACCTGTCCACCCAGACCATCCTGTCCAAGGACCTGAACT
CCGGACTCAGATCTGGCAGCGGTGGAGGCGAAAATCTCTACTTCCAGAGTAGCGCATCCGGCGGAAGCGG
AAGCCTCGAGATG
[270 nt withheld, positions 2324-2593]
GGCGGAGGAGGCAGCGGGCGCGCCATGGGCGACAAAGGGACACGAGTGTTCAAGAAGGCAAGCCCCAATG
GAAAGCTCACTGTCTACCTGGGAAAGCGGGACTTTGTGGACCACATTGACCTCGTGGACCCCGTGGATGG
TGTGGTCCTGGTGGATCCTGAGTATCTCAAAGAAAGGCGAGTCTACGTGACACTGACCTGCGCCTTCCGG
TATGGCCGGGAAGACCTGGATGTCTTGGGTCTGACTTTTCGGAAAGACCTGTTTGTGGCCAATGTGCAGT
CCTTCCCACCGGCCCCCGAGGACAAGAAGCCACTGACACGGCTACAGGAGCGACTCATCAAGAAGCTGGG
CGAGCATGCCTGCCCCTTCACCTTTGAGATCCCGCCAAACCTTCCATGCTCAGTCACTCTGCAGCCTGGG
CCTGAGGACACAGGAAAGGCCTGTGGTGTGGATTATGAAGTCAAAGCCTTCTGTGCTGAGAACCTGGAGG
AGAAGATCCACAAAAGGAACTCTGTGCGGCTAGTCATCCGGAAGGTTCAGTATGCCCCTGAGAGACCTGG
CCCTCAGCCCACGGCTGAGACTACCAGACAGTTCCTTATGTCAGACAAGCCCCTACACCTTGAGGCATCA
CTGGATAAGGAGATCTATTACCACGGAGAACCCATCAGCGTTAATGTCCACGTCACCAACAACACCAACA
AGACTGTGAAGAAGATCAAGATCTCGGTGCGCCAGTATGCAGACATCTGTCTCTTCAACACAGCTCAGTA
CAAGTGCCCAGTGGCCATGGAGGAGGCTGATGACAATGTGGCACCCAGCTCAACATTCTGCAAGGTCTAT
ACGCTGACTCCCTTCCTGGCCAACAACCGAGAGAAGCGGGGACTCGCCCTCGACGGGAAGCTCAAGCATG
AGGACACGAATCTGGCTTCCAGCACGCTGTTGCGGGAAGGTGCCAACCGTGAAATCCTGGGCATCATCGT
TTCCTACAAAGTCAAGGTGAAACTGGTGGTGTCCCGGGGCGGCCTCTTGGGAGACCTTGCATCCAGTGAT
GTGGCCGTGGAGCTGCCTTTTACCCTAATGCACCCCAAGCCTAAGGAGGAGCCCCCACATCGGGAAGTTC
CAGAGAGCGAGACTCCAGTAGACACCAATCTCATAGAGCTTGACACCAATGATGACGACATTGTATTTGA
GGACTTTGCTCGCCAGCGGCTGAAAGGCATGAAGGATGACAAGGACGAAGAGGATGACGGCACCGGCTCT
CCGCACCTCAACAACAGAGGCGGCCGCTCTAGAGAGGGCAGAGGAAGTCTGCTAACATGCGGTGACGTCG
AGGAGAATCCTGGCCCAGAATTGATGGTGAGCAAGGGCGAGGAGGATAACATGGCCATCATCAAGGAGTT
CATGCGCTTCAAGGTGCACATGGAGGGCTCCGTGAACGGCCACGAGTTCGAGATCGAGGGCGAGGGCGAG
GGCCGCCCCTACGAGGGCACCCAGACCGCCAAGCTGAAGGTGACCAAGGGTGGCCCCCTGCCCTTCGCCT
GGGACATCCTGTCCCCTCAGTTCATGTACGGCTCCAAGGCCTACGTGAAGCACCCCGCCGACATCCCCGA
CTACTTGAAGCTGTCCTTCCCCGAGGGCTTCAAGTGGGAGCGCGTGATGAACTTCGAGGACGGCGGCGTG
GTGACCGTGACCCAGGACTCCTCCCTGCAGGACGGCGAGTTCATCTACAAGGTGAAGCTGCGCGGCACCA
ACTTCCCCTCCGACGGCCCCGTAATGCAGAAGAAGACCATGGGCTGGGAGGCCTCCTCCGAGCGGATGTA
CCCCGAGGACGGCGCCCTGAAGGGCGAGATCAAGCAGAGGCTGAAGCTGAAGGACGGCGGCCACTACGAC
GCTGAGGTCAAGACCACCTACAAGGCCAAGAAGCCCGTGCAGCTGCCCGGCGCCTACAACGTCAACATCA
AGTTGGACATCACCTCCCACAACGAGGACTACACCATCGTGGAACAGTACGAACGCGCCGAGGGCCGCCA
CTCCACCGGCGGCATGGACGAGCTGTACAAGTAATCTAGAGGGCCCGTTTAAACCCGCTGATCAGCCTCG
ACTGTGCCTTCTAGTTGCCAGCCATCTGTTGTTTGCCCCTCCCCCGTGCCTTCCTTGACCCTGGAAGGTG
CCACTCCCACTGTCCTTTCCTAATAAAATGAGGAAATTGCATCGCATTGTCTGAGTAGGTGTCATTCTAT
TCTGGGGGGTGGGGTGGGGCAGGACAGCAAGGGGGAGGATTGGGAAGACAATAGCAGGCATGCTGGGGAT
GCGGTGGGCTCTATGGCTTCTGAGGCGGAAAGAACCAGCTGGGGCTCTAGGGGGTATCCCC
[124 nt withheld, positions 4965-5088]
C
[91 nt withheld, positions 5090-5180]
A
[49 nt withheld, positions 5182-5230]
CCTTTGACGTTGGAGTCCACGTTCTTT
[37 nt withheld, positions 5258-5294]
ACCCTATCTCGGTCTATTCTTTTGATTTATAAGGGATTTTGCCGATTTCGGCCTATTGGTTAAAAAATGA
GCTGATTTAACAAAAATTTAACGCGAATTAATTCTGTGGAATGTGTGTCAGTTAGGGTGTGGAAAGTCCC
CAGGCTCCCCAGCAGGCAGAAGTATGCAAAGCATGCATCTCAATTAGTCAGCAACCAGGTGTGGAAAGTC
CCCAGGCTCCCCAGCAGGCAGAAGTATGCAAAGCATGCATCTCAATTAGTCAGCAACCATAGTCCCGCCC
CTAACTCCGCCCATCCCGCCCCTAACTCCGCCCAGTTCCGCCCATTCTCCGCCCCATGGCTGACTAATTT
TTTTTATTTATGCAGAGGCCGAGGCCGCCTCTGCCTCTGAGCTATTCCAGAAGTAGTGAGGAGGCTTTTT
TGGAGGCCTAGGCTTTTGCAAAAAGCTCCCGGGAGCTTGTATATCCATTTTCGGATCTGATCAAGAGACA
GGATGAGGATCGTTTCGCATGATTGAACAAGATGGATTGCACGCAGGTTCTCCGGCCGCTTGGGTGGAGA
GGCTATTCGGCTATGACTGGGCACAACAGACAATCGGCTGCTCTGATGCCGCCGTGTTCCGGCTGTCAGC
GCAGGGGCGCCCGGTTCTTTTTGTCAAGACCGACCTGTCCGGTGCCCTGAATGAACTGCAGGACGAGGCA
GCGCGGCTATCGTGGCTGGCCACGACGGGCGTTCCTTGCGCAGCTGTGCTCGACGTTGTCACTGAAGCGG
GAAGGGACTGGCTGCTATTGGGCGAAGTGCCGGGGCAGGATCTCCTGTCATCTCACCTTGCTCCTGCCGA
GAAAGTATCCATCATGGCTGATGCAATGCGGCGGCTGCATACGCTTGATCCGGCTACCTGCCCATTCGAC
CACCAAGCGAAACATCGCATCGAGCGAGCACGTACTCGGATGGAAGCCGGTCTTGTCGATCAGGATGATC
TGGACGAAGAGCATCAGGGGCTCGCGCCAGCCGAACTGTTCGCCAGGCTCAAGGCGCGCATGCCCGACGG
CGAGGATCTCGTCGTGACCCATGGCGATGCCTGCTTGCCGAATATCATGGTGGAAAATGGCCGCTTTTCT
GGATTCATCGACTGTGGCCGGCTGGGTGTGGCGGACCGCTATCAGGACATAGCGTTGGCTACCCGTGATA
TTGCTGAAGAGCTTGGCGGCGAATGGGCTGACCGCTTCCTCGTGCTTTACGGTATCGCCGCTCCCGATTC
GCAGCGCATCGCCTTCTATCGCCTTCTTGACGAGTTCTTCTGAGCGGGACTCTGGGGTTCGAAATGACCG
ACCAAGCGACGCCCAACCTGCCATCACGAGATTTCGATTCCACCGCCGCCTTCTATGAAAGGTTGGGCTT
CGGAATCGTTTTCCGGGACGCCGGCTGGATGATCCTCCAGCGCGGGGATCTCATGCTGGAGTTCTTCGCC
CACCCCAACTTGTTTATTGCAGCTTATAATGGTTACAAATAAAGCAATAGCATCACAAATTTCACAAATA
AAGCATTTTTTTCACTGCATTCTAGTTGTGGTTTGTCCAAACTCATCAATGTATCTTATCATGTCTGTAT
ACCGTCGACCTCTAGCTAGAGCTTGGCGTAATCATGGTCATAGCTGTTTCCTGTGTGAAATTGTTATCCG
CTCACAATTCCACACAACATACGAGCCGGAAGCATAAAGTGTAAAGCCTGGGGTGCCTAATGAGTGAGCT
AACTCACATTAATTGCGTTGCGCTCACTGCCCGCTTTCCAGTCGGGAAACCTGTCGTGCCAGCTGCATTA
ATGAATCGGCCAACGCGCGGGGAGAGGCGGTTTGCGTATTGGGCGCTCTTCCGCTTCCTCGCTCACTGAC
TCGCTGCGCTCGGTCGTTCGGCTGCGGCGAGCGGTATCAGCTCACTCAAAGGCGGTAATACGGTTATCCA
CAGAATCAGGGGATAACGCAGGAAAGAACATGTGAGCAAAAGGCCAGCAAAAGGCCAGGAACCGTAAAAA
GGCCGCGTTGCTGGCGTTTTTCCATAGGCTCCGCCCCCCTGACGAGCATCACAAAAATCGACGCTCAAGT
CAGAGGTGGCGAAACCCGACAGGACTATAAAGATACCAGGCGTTTCCCCCTGGAAGCTCCCTCGTGCGCT
CTCCTGTTCCGACCCTGCCGCTTACCGGATACCTGTCCGCCTTTCTCCCTTCGGGAAGCGTGGCGCTTTC
TCATAGCTCACGCTGTAGGTATCTCAGTTCGGTGTAGGTCGTTCGCTCCAAGCTGGGCTGTGTGCACGAA
CCCCCCGTTCAGCCCGACCGCTGCGCCTTATCCGGTAACTATCGTCTTGAGTCCAACCCGGTAAGACACG
ACTTATCGCCACTGGCAGCAGCCACTGGTAACAGGATTAGCAGAGCGAGGTATGTAGGCGGTGCTACAGA
GTTCTTGAAGTGGTGGCCTAACTACGGCTACACTAGAAGAACAGTATTTGGTATCTGCGCTCTGCTGAAG
CCAGTTACCTTCGGAAAAAGAGTTGGTAGCTCTTGATCCGGCAAACAAACCACCGCTGGTAGCGGTGGTT
TTTTTGTTTGCAAGCAGCAGATTACGCGCAGAAAAAAAGGATCTCAAGAAGATCCTTTGATCTTTTCTAC
GGGGTCTGACGCTCAGTGGAACGAAAACTCACGTTAAGGGATTTTGGTCATGAGATTATCAAAAAGGATC
TTCACCTAGATCCTTTTAAATTAAAAATGAAGTTTTAAATCAATCTAAAGTATATATGAGTAAACTTGGT
CTGACAGTTACCAATGCTTAATCAGTGAGGCACCTATCTCAGCGATCTGTCTATTTCGTTCATCCATAGT
TGCCTGACTCCCCGTCGTGTAGATAACTACGATACGGGAGGGCTTACCATCTGGCCCCAGTGCTGCAATG
ATACCGCGAGACCCACGCTCACCGGCTCCAGATTTATCAGCAATAAACCAGCCAGCCGGAAGGGCCGAGC
GCAGAAGTGGTCCTGCAACTTTATCCGCCTCCATCCAGTCTATTAATTGTTGCCGGGAAGCTAGAGTAAG
TAGTTCGCCAGTTAATAGTTTGCGCAACGTTGTTGCCATTGCTACAGGCATCGTGGTGTCACGCTCGTCG
TTTGGTATGGCTTCATTCAGCTCCGGTTCCCAACGATCAAGGCGAGTTACATGATCCCCCATGTTGTGCA
AAAAAGCGGTTAGCTCCTTCGGTCCTCCGATCGTTGTCAGAAGTAAGTTGGCCGCAGTGTTATCACTCAT
GGTTATGGCAGCACTGCATAATTCTCTTACTGTCATGCCATCCGTAAGATGCTTTTCTGTGACTGGTGAG
TACTCAACCAAGTCATTCTGAGAATAGTGTATGCGGCGACCGAGTTGCTCTTGCCCGGCGTCAATACGGG
ATAATACCGCGCCACATAGCAGAACTTTAAAAGTGCTCATCATTGGAAAACGTTCTTCGGGGCGAAAACT
CTCAAGGATCTTACCGCTGTTGAGATCCAGTTCGATGTAACCCACTCGTGCACCCAACTGATCTTCAGCA
TCTTTTACTTTCACCAGCGTTTCTGGGTGAGCAAAAACAGGAAGGCAAAATGCCGCAAAAAAGGGAATAA
GGGCGACACGGAAATGTTGAATACTCATACTCTTCCTTTTTCAATATTATTGAAGCATTTATCAGGGTTA
TTGTCTCATGAGCGGATACATATTTGAATGTATTTAGAAAAATAAACAAATAGGGGTTCCGCGCACATTT
CCCCGAAAAGTGCCACCTGACGTCGACGGATCGGGAGATCTCCCGATCCCCTATGGTGCACTCTCAGTAC
AATCTGCTCTGATGCCGCATAGTTAAGCCAGTATCTGCTCCCTGCTTGTGTGTTGGAGGTCGCTGAGTAG
TGCGCGAGCAAAATTTAAGCTACAACAAGGCAAGGCTTGACCGACAATTGCATGAAGAATCTGCTTAGGG
TTAGGCGTTTTGCGCTGCTTCGCGATGTACGGGCCAGATATACGCGTT
Features (pLannotate 1.2.2; 25 found; start..end, strand, type, name):
      1..380     +  enhancer       CMV enhancer: human cytomegalovirus immediate early enhancer
    381..584     +  promoter       CMV promoter: human cytomegalovirus (CMV) immediate early promoter
    580..613     +  LTR            5' LTR (truncated) (fragment): truncated 5' long terminal repeat (LTR) from HIV-1
    629..647     +  promoter       T7 promoter: promoter for bacteriophage T7 RNA polymerase
    737..757     +  CDS            3xFLAG (fragment): three tandem FLAG® epitope tags
    761..1999    +  CDS            ADRB2: ADRB2_HUMAN - Also known as ADRB2R, B2AR. Experimental evidence at protein level: Swiss-Prot protein existence level 1. Beta-adrenergic receptors mediate the catecholamine-induced activation of adenylate cyclase through the action of G proteins. The beta-2-adrenergic receptor binds epinephrine with an approximately 30- fold greater affinity than it does norepinephrine. From Homo sapiens (Human).
   2045..2098    +  CDS            &alpha;GFP (fragment): &alpha;GFP is a basic (constitutively fluorescent) long stokes shift fluorescent protein published in 1996, derived from Aequorea victoria.
   2324..2593    +  CDS            MTOR (fragment) (sequence withheld): MTOR_HUMAN - Also known as FRAP, FRAP1, FRAP2, RAFT1, RAPT1. Experimental evidence at protein level: Swiss-Prot protein existence level 1. Serine/threonine protein kinase which is a central regulator of cellular metabolism, growth and survival in response to hormones, growth factors, nutrients, energy and stress signals (PubMed:12087098, PubMed:12150925, PubMed:12150926, PubMed:12231510, PubMed:12718876, PubMed:14651849, PubMed:15268862, PubMed:15467718, PubMed:15545625, PubMed:15718470, PubMed:18497260, PubMed:18762023, PubMed:18925875, PubMed:20516213, PubMed:20537536, PubMed:21659604, PubMe
   2618..3871    +  CDS            Arrb1: ARRB1_MOUSE - Experimental evidence at protein level: Swiss-Prot protein existence level 1. Functions in regulating agonist-mediated G-protein coupled receptor (GPCR) signaling by mediating both receptor desensitization and resensitization processes. During homologous desensitization, beta- arrestins bind to the GPRK-phosphorylated receptor and sterically preclude its coupling to the cognate G-protein; the binding appears to require additional receptor determinants exposed only in the active receptor conformation. The beta-arrestins target many receptors for internalization by acting as endocy
   3947..4654    +  CDS            mCherry: mCherry is a basic (constitutively fluorescent) red fluorescent protein published in 2004, derived from Discosoma sp.. It is reported to be a very rapidly-maturing monomer with low acid sensitivity.
   4695..4919    +  polyA_signal   bGH poly(A) signal: bovine growth hormone polyadenylation signal
   4923..4944    +  promoter       SV40 promoter (fragment): SV40 enhancer and early promoter
   4965..5393    +  rep_origin     f1 ori (sequence partly withheld): f1 bacteriophage origin of replication; arrow indicates direction of (+) strand synthesis
   5407..5736    +  promoter       SV40 promoter: SV40 enhancer and early promoter
   5803..6594    +  CDS            neo: KKA2_KLEPN - Also known as kan, nptII. Experimental evidence at protein level: Swiss-Prot protein existence level 1. Resistance to kanamycin, neomycin, paromomycin, ribostamycin, butirosin and gentamicin B. From Klebsiella pneumoniae.
   6618..6776    +  CDS            ble (fragment): BLE_KLEPN - Experimental evidence at protein level: Swiss-Prot protein existence level 1. Binding protein with a strong affinity to the bleomycin family of antibiotics. Binds to CL990; an antimitotic-antibiotic compound. From Klebsiella pneumoniae.
   6771..6892    +  polyA_signal   SV40 poly(A) signal: SV40 polyadenylation signal
   6965..6981    -  protein_bind   lac operator: The lac repressor binds to the lac operator to inhibit transcription in E. coli. This inhibition can be relieved by adding lactose or isopropyl-β-D-thiogalactopyranoside (IPTG). lac repressor encoded by lacI
   6989..7019    -  promoter       lac promoter: promoter for the E. coli lac operon
   7034..7055    -  protein_bind   CAP binding site: CAP binding activates transcription in the presence of cAMP. E. coli catabolite activator protein
   7068..7160    -  CDS            lacI (fragment): lac repressor; lacI; The lac repressor binds to the lac operator to inhibit transcription in E. coli. This inhibition can be relieved by adding lactose or isopropyl-β-D-thiogalactopyranoside (IPTG).
   7343..7931    -  rep_origin     ori: high-copy-number ColE1/pMB1/pBR322/pUC origin of replication
   8102..8962    -  CDS            AmpR: β-lactamase; bla; confers resistance to ampicillin, carbenicillin, and related antibiotics
   8963..9067    -  promoter       AmpR promoter: bla
   9126..9178    -  misc_feature   bom (fragment): basis of mobility region from pBR322
