[The description below was written by a language model from this plasmid's Addgene catalogue record and pLannotate feature annotations shown in this document.]
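Description:
PCDNA3-b2AR-GFP11-T2A-GFP10-bArrestin1-T2A mCherry is a mammalian expression plasmid of about 9.3 kb on a pcDNA3.1-type backbone, catalogued as a protein–protein interaction reporter for GPCR/β-arrestin binding. It replicates in E. coli from a high-copy ColE1/pUC origin under ampicillin selection (AmpR) and also carries an f1 origin. An SV40 promoter–neo–SV40 poly(A) cassette provides G418 selection in mammalian cells. The two sequence records (depositor and NGS) give the same feature set with different start coordinates and a 3-nt length difference.

The payload is a single open reading frame driven by the CMV enhancer/promoter, with a T7 promoter just upstream, and terminated by the bGH poly(A) signal. A short FLAG-type epitope precedes human β2-adrenergic receptor (ADRB2), which is followed by a small GFP-derived fragment consistent with the GFP11 strand in the name. Next come a segment annotated as an MTOR fragment, an Arrb1 coding sequence (best match mouse β-arrestin 1), and mCherry. The T2A peptides and the GFP10 strand named in the title are not annotated and presumably lie in the unannotated gaps. The MTOR-derived fragment is not mentioned in the name, and the record does not explain its role.

By design, ribosomal skipping at the T2A sites yields three separate proteins from one transcript: receptor-GFP11, GFP10-β-arrestin 1, and free mCherry as an expression or normalisation marker. In tripartite split-GFP assays, bringing the two strands together on receptor–arrestin association allows complementation with a GFP1-9 fragment to give green fluorescence. No GFP1-9 is annotated here, so it would presumably be supplied separately.
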