Addgene plasmid #113610: PCDNA3-b2AR-GFP11-T2A-GFP10-bArrestin1-T2A mCherry
Purpose: PPI reporter
Depositing lab: Xiaokun Shu. Depositing organization: University of California, San Francisco (UCSF). Publication: A rapid fluorogenic GPCR-beta-arrestin interaction assay. Zhang Q, Zheng YW, Coughlin SR, Shu X. Protein Sci. 2018 Apr;27(4):874-879. doi: 10.1002/pro.3385. Epub 2018 Feb 23. PubMed 29411438.
Backbone
  Vector backbone: pcDNA3.1
  Vector type: Mammalian Expression
Growth in bacteria
  Bacterial resistance: Ampicillin, 100 μg/mL
  Growth temperature: 37°C
  Growth strain: DH5alpha
  Copy number: Unknown
Gene/Insert
  Gene/Insert name: beta 2 adrenergic receptor
Terms and licenses: Academic/Nonprofit Terms; Industry Terms: Not Available to Industry
How to cite: PCDNA3-b2AR-GFP11-T2A-GFP10-bArrestin1-T2A mCherry was a gift from Xiaokun Shu (Addgene plasmid # 113610 ; http://n2t.net/addgene:113610 ; RRID:Addgene_113610)
